>Addgene plasmid #168896 | pEntry_HCoV-HKU1-nsp7 | depositor full sequence | sequence record 327355 | Full Sequence
CTACCAGCGGTGGTTTGTTTGCCGGATCAAGAGCTACCAACTCTTTTTCCGAAGGTAACTGGCTTCAGCA
GAGCGCAGATACCAAATACTGTCCTTCTAGTGTAGCCGTAGTTAGGCCACCACTTCAAGAACTCTGTAGC
ACCGCCTACATACCTCGCTCTGCTAATCCTGTTACCAGTGGCTGCTGCCAGTGGCGATAAGTCGTGTCTT
ACCGGGTTGGACTCAAGACGATAGTTACCGGATAAGGCGCAGCGGTCGGGCTGAACGGGGGGTTCGTGCA
CACAGCCCAGCTTGGAGCGAACGACCTACACCGAACTGAGATACCTACAGCGTGAGCATTGAGAAAGCGC
CACGCTTCCCGAAGGGAGAAAGGCGGACAGGTATCCGGTAAGCGGCAGGGTCGGAACAGGAGAGCGCACG
AGGGAGCTTCCAGGGGGAAACGCCTGGTATCTTTATAGTCCTGTCGGGTTTCGCCACCTCTGACTTGAGC
GTCGATTTTTGTGATGCTCGTCAGGGGGGCGGAGCCTATGGAAAAACGCCAGCAACGCGGCCTTTTTACG
GTTCCTGGCCTTTTGCTGGCCTTTTGCTCACATGTTCTTTCCTGCGTTATCCCCTGATTCTGTGGATAAC
CGTATTACCGCCTTTGAGTGAGCTGATACCGCTCGCCGCAGCCGAACGACCGAGCGCAGCGAGTCAGTGA
GCGAGGAAGCGGAAGAGCGCCCAATACGCAAACCGCCTCTCCCCGCGCGTTGGCCGATTCATTAATGCAG
CTGGCACGACAGGTTTCCCGACTGGAAAGCGGGCAGTGAGCGCAACGCAATTAATACGCGTACCGCTAGC
CAGGAAGAGTTTGTAGAAACGCAAAAAGGCCATCCGTCAGGATGGCCTTCTGCTTAGTTTGATGCCTGGC
AGTTTATGGCGGGCGTCCTGCCCGCCACCCTCCGGGCCGTTGCTTCACAACGTTCAAATCCGCTCCCGGC
GGATTTGTCCTACTCAGGAGAGCGTTCACCGACAAACAACAGATAAAACGAAAGGCCCAGTCTTCCGACT
GAGCCTTTCGTTTTATTTGATGCCTGGCAGTTCCCTACTCTCGCGTTAACGCTAGCATGGATGTTTTCCC
AGTCACGACGTTGTAAAACGACGGCCAGTCTTAAGCTCGGGCCCCAAATAATGATTTTATTTTGACTGAT
AGTGACCTGTTCGTTGCAACAAATTGATGAGCAATGCTTTTTTATAATGCCAACTTTGTACAAAAAAGCA
GAAGGGCCGTCAAGGCCAGGATCCATGGGATCCTCAAAATTGACTGATGTGAAATGTGCTAATGTTGTTT
TGTTAAATTGTTTACAGCATTTGCATGTTGCTTCTAATTCTAAGTTGTGGCAGTATTGTAGTGTTTTACA
TAATGAAATACTATCTACTTCAGATTTGAGTGTAGCTTTTGATAAGCTTGCTCAATTATTGATTGTTTTA
TTCGCCAATCCTGCTGCAGTTGATACTAAGTGTCTTGCAAGTATAGATGAAGTTAGCGATGATTATGTTC
AAGATAGTACCGTTTTGCAGGCTTTGCAACTTAATTAAGACGCGATCGCGGCCTCATGGGCCCAGCTTTC
TTGTACAAAGTTGGCATTATAAAAAATAATTGCTCATCAATTTGTTGCAACGAACAGGTCACTATCAGTC
AAAATAAAATCATTATTTGCCATCCAGCTGATATCCCCTATAGTGAGTCGTATTACATGGTCATAGCTGT
TTCCTGGCAGCTCTGGCCCGTGTCTCAAAATCTCTGATGTTACATTGCACAAGATAAAAATATATCATCA
TGCCTCCTCTAGACCAGCCAGGACAGAAATGCCTCGACTTCGCTGCTGCCCAAGGTTGCCGGGTGACGCA
CACCGTGGAAACGGATGAAGGCACGAACCCAGTGGACATAAGCCTGTTCGGTTCGTAAGCTGTAATGCAA
GTAGCGTATGCGCTCACGCAACTGGTCCAGAACCTTGACCGAACGCAGCGGTGGTAACGGCGCAGTGGCG
GTTTTCATGGCTTGTTATGACTGTTTTTTTGGGGTACAGTCTATGCCTCGGGCATCCAAGCAGCAAGCGC
GTTACGCCGTGGGTCGATGTTTGATGTTATGGAGCAGCAACGATGTTACGCAGCAGGGCAGTCGCCCTAA
AACAAAGTTAAACATCATGAGGGAAGCGGTGATCGCCGAAGTATCGACTCAACTATCAGAGGTAGTTGGC
GTCATCGAGCGCCATCTCGAACCGACGTTGCTGGCCGTACATTTGTACGGCTCCGCAGTGGATGGCGGCC
TGAAGCCACACAGTGATATTGATTTGCTGGTTACGGTGACCGTAAGGCTTGATGAAACAACGCGGCGAGC
TTTGATCAACGACCTTTTGGAAACTTCGGCTTCCCCTGGAGAGAGCGAGATTCTCCGCGCTGTAGAAGTC
ACCATTGTTGTGCACGACGACATCATTCCGTGGCGTTATCCAGCTAAGCGCGAACTGCAATTTGGAGAAT
GGCAGCGCAATGACATTCTTGCAGGTATCTTCGAGCCAGCCACGATCGACATTGATCTGGCTATCTTGCT
GACAAAAGCAAGAGAACATAGCGTTGCCTTGGTAGGTCCAGCGGCGGAGGAACTCTTTGATCCGGTTCCT
GAACAGGATCTATTTGAGGCGCTAAATGAAACCTTAACGCTATGGAACTCGCCGCCCGACTGGGCTGGCG
ATGAGCGAAATGTAGTGCTTACGTTGTCCCGCATTTGGTACAGCGCAGTAACCGGCAAAATCGCGCCGAA
GGATGTCGCTGCCGACTGGGCAATGGAGCGCCTGCCGGCCCAGTATCAGCCCGTCATACTTGAAGCTAGA
CAGGCTTATCTTGGACAAGAAGAAGATCGCTTGGCCTCGCGCGCAGATCAGTTGGAAGAATTTGTCCACT
ACGTGAAAGGCGAGATCACCAAGGTAGTCGGCAAATAACCCTCGAGCCACCCATGACCAAAATCCCTTAA
CGTGAGTTACGCGTCGTTCCACTGAGCGTCAGACCCCGTAGAAAAGATCAAAGGATCTTCTTGAGATCCT
TTTTTTCTGCGCGTAATCTGCTGCTTGCAAACAAAAAAACCACCG
Features (pLannotate 1.2.2; 11 found; start..end, strand, type, name):
    717..809     +  CDS            lacI (fragment): lac repressor; lacI; The lac repressor binds to the lac operator to inhibit transcription in E. coli. This inhibition can be relieved by adding lactose or isopropyl-β-D-thiogalactopyranoside (IPTG).
    864..891     -  terminator     rrnB T2 terminator: transcription terminator T2 from the E. coli rrnB gene
   1023..1066    +  terminator     rrnB T1 terminator: Escherichia coli rrnB; transcription terminator T1 from the E. coli rrnB gene
   1113..1149    -  CDS            lacZα (fragment): LacZα fragment of β-galactosidase; lacZ fragment
   1165..1261    +  protein_bind   attL1: mutant version of attL; recombination site for the Gateway® LR reaction LR Clonase™
   1601..1699    -  protein_bind   attL2: mutant version of attL; recombination site for the Gateway® LR reaction LR Clonase™
   1717..1735    -  promoter       T7 promoter: promoter for bacteriophage T7 RNA polymerase
   1925..1948    +  promoter       Pc promoter (fragment): intI1 (promoter lies within the coding sequence); class 1 integron promoter
   2124..2180    +  CDS            GmR (fragment): gentamycin acetyltransferase; aacC1; confers resistance to gentamycin
   2187..2978    +  CDS            SmR: aminoglycoside adenylyltransferase (Murphy, 1985); aadA; confers resistance to spectinomycin and streptomycin
   3071..534     +  rep_origin     ori (across the origin): high-copy-number ColE1/pMB1/pBR322/pUC origin of replication
