[The description below was written by a language model from this plasmid's Addgene catalogue record and pLannotate feature annotations shown in this document.]
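Description:
pEntry_HCoV-HKU1-nsp7 is a Gateway-compatible Entry clone built on the pENTR223.1 backbone (SfiI-cloning version) that carries the coding sequence for non-structural protein 7 (nsp7) of human coronavirus HKU1, a mature product of the ORF1ab polyprotein. The plasmid is about 3.1 kb and is propagated in E. coli from a high-copy ColE1/pUC-type origin. Selection is with spectinomycin, conferred by the aadA (SmR) aminoglycoside adenylyltransferase gene. A class 1 integron Pc promoter fragment and a short gentamicin-resistance gene remnant lie upstream of aadA. The small lacI and lacZα fragments annotated elsewhere are backbone remnants, not functional genes.

The 276 bp insert was produced by gene synthesis and cloned between two SfiI sites, which places it between the attL1 and attL2 recombination sites. An LR Clonase reaction can therefore move the ORF in a defined orientation and reading frame into any attR-containing Destination vector. Because nsp7 is normally released from a polyprotein and has no start or stop codon of its own, the depositor's linkers supply them. The 5′ linker provides an ATG flanked by BamHI sites, and the 3′ linker provides a TAA stop within a PacI site followed by an AsiSI site. This arrangement suggests that the start or stop codon could be removed by restriction digestion to suit N- or C-terminal fusions, although the record does not state that purpose. The rrnB T1 and T2 terminators upstream of attL1 insulate the insert from read-through transcription. A T7 promoter sits just outside attL2, pointing toward the insert. No expression promoter for the ORF is present in sense orientation, as expected for an Entry clone. The construct belongs to a collection of human coronavirus ORFs intended for flexible transfer into expression, interaction-mapping or other functional assay vectors.
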