Addgene plasmid #168896: pEntry_HCoV-HKU1-nsp7
Purpose: Gateway-compatible Entry vector
Depositing lab: Pascal Falter-Braun. Depositing organization: Helmholtz Munich. Publication: A resource of human coronavirus protein-coding sequences in a flexible, multipurpose Gateway Entry clone collection. Weller B, Lin CW, Pogoutse O, Sauer M, Marin-de la Rosa N, Strobel A, Young V, Knapp JJ, Rayhan A, Falter C, Kim DK, Roth FP, Falter-Braun P. G3 (Bethesda). 2023 Jul 5;13(7):jkad105. doi: 10.1093/g3journal/jkad105. PubMed 37267226.
Backbone
  Vector backbone: pENTR223.1*SfiI
  Backbone size w/o insert (bp): 2800
  Vector type: Gateway-compatible Entry vector
Growth in bacteria
  Bacterial resistance: Spectinomycin, 50 μg/mL
  Growth temperature: 37°C
  Growth strain: DH5alpha
  Copy number: High Copy
Gene/Insert
  Gene/Insert name: HCoV-HKU1-nsp7 (alt name: nsp7)
  Species: Other
  Insert size (bp): 276
  Entrez Gene: ORF1ab (a.k.a. HCHV1gp1)
  Cloning method: Restriction Enzyme; 5′ cloning site SfiI (unknown if destroyed); 3′ cloning site SfiI (unknown if destroyed)
  Sequencing primers: 5′ M13 uni (-21); 3′ M13 rev (-29)
Resource information
  A portion of this plasmid was derived from a plasmid made by: Synthesized by Twist Bioscience
Terms and licenses: Academic/Nonprofit Terms; Industry Terms: Not Available to Industry
Depositor comments: 5'-linker: SfiI-BamHI-ATG-BamHI (GGCCGTCAaggccaggatccatgggatcc), 3'-linker: PacI-TAA-AsiSI-SfiI (cttaatTAAgacgcgatcgcggcctcatGGGCC).
How to cite: pEntry_HCoV-HKU1-nsp7 was a gift from Pascal Falter-Braun (Addgene plasmid # 168896 ; http://n2t.net/addgene:168896 ; RRID:Addgene_168896)
