>Addgene plasmid #168896 | pEntry_HCoV-HKU1-nsp7 | depositor partial sequence | sequence record 327356 | gene-specific Insert sequence
TCAAAATTGACTGATGTGAAATGTGCTAATGTTGTTTTGTTAAATTGTTTACAGCATTTGCATGTTGCTT
CTAATTCTAAGTTGTGGCAGTATTGTAGTGTTTTACATAATGAAATACTATCTACTTCAGATTTGAGTGT
AGCTTTTGATAAGCTTGCTCAATTATTGATTGTTTTATTCGCCAATCCTGCTGCAGTTGATACTAAGTGT
CTTGCAAGTATAGATGAAGTTAGCGATGATTATGTTCAAGATAGTACCGTTTTGCAGGCTTTGCAA
